>Addgene plasmid #91848 | pGL4.23-CD69 CaRE2 (plus strand) | addgene full sequence | sequence record 179910 | Addgene NGS Result
GGCCTAACTGGCCGGTACCGTGCTATTGTCCAAACACCATAGACAGGTTTTCTATGAAGTAAAGTTTAGA
GAAGTGGGTGGGGAATAGCAGAATCAGATAAAAAGGAAACAAAATAGAACCAGCACACATCAGTAGCAAC
AGCTTCAAATGGAGAAGGCCTAAGAGATATATATTCTGGTTGCAAGTTGTAGAGACCCAGGCTAGAAATC
ATAAAGGAATGTGATTTGAAAATTGACTGCTACTAATGCATAGGTACCTGAGCTCGCTAGCCTCGAGGAT
ATCAAGATCTGGCCTCGGCGGCCAAGCTTAGACACTAGAGGGTATATAATGGAAGCTCGACTTCCAGCTT
GGCAATCCGGTACTGTTGGTAAAGCCACCATGGAAGATGCCAAAAACATTAAGAAGGGCCCAGCGCCATT
CTACCCACTCGAAGACGGGACCGCCGGCGAGCAGCTGCACAAAGCCATGAAGCGCTACGCCCTGGTGCCC
GGCACCATCGCCTTTACCGACGCACATATCGAGGTGGACATTACCTACGCCGAGTACTTCGAGATGAGCG
TTCGGCTGGCAGAAGCTATGAAGCGCTATGGGCTGAATACAAACCATCGGATCGTGGTGTGCAGCGAGAA
TAGCTTGCAGTTCTTCATGCCCGTGTTGGGTGCCCTGTTCATCGGTGTGGCTGTGGCCCCAGCTAACGAC
ATCTACAACGAGCGCGAGCTGCTGAACAGCATGGGCATCAGCCAGCCCACCGTCGTATTCGTGAGCAAGA
AAGGGCTGCAAAAGATCCTCAACGTGCAAAAGAAGCTACCGATCATACAAAAGATCATCATCATGGATAG
CAAGACCGACTACCAGGGCTTCCAAAGCATGTACACCTTCGTGACTTCCCATTTGCCACCCGGCTTCAAC
GAGTACGACTTCGTGCCCGAGAGCTTCGACCGGGACAAAACCATCGCCCTGATCATGAACAGTAGTGGCA
GTACCGGATTGCCCAAGGGCGTAGCCCTACCGCACCGCACCGCTTGTGTCCGATTCAGTCATGCCCGCGA
CCCCATCTTCGGCAACCAGATCATCCCCGACACCGCTATCCTCAGCGTGGTGCCATTTCACCACGGCTTC
GGCATGTTCACCACGCTGGGCTACTTGATCTGCGGCTTTCGGGTCGTGCTCATGTACCGCTTCGAGGAGG
AGCTATTCTTGCGCAGCTTGCAAGACTATAAGATTCAATCTGCCCTGCTGGTGCCCACACTATTTAGCTT
CTTCGCTAAGAGCACTCTCATCGACAAGTACGACCTAAGCAACTTGCACGAGATCGCCAGCGGCGGGGCG
CCGCTCAGCAAGGAGGTAGGTGAGGCCGTGGCCAAACGCTTCCACCTACCAGGCATCCGCCAGGGCTACG
GCCTGACAGAAACAACCAGCGCCATTCTGATCACCCCCGAAGGGGACGACAAGCCTGGCGCAGTAGGCAA
GGTGGTGCCCTTCTTCGAGGCTAAGGTGGTGGACTTGGACACCGGTAAGACACTGGGTGTGAACCAGCGC
GGCGAGCTGTGCGTCCGTGGCCCCATGATCATGAGCGGCTACGTTAACAACCCCGAGGCTACAAACGCTC
TCATCGACAAGGACGGCTGGCTGCACAGCGGCGACATCGCCTACTGGGACGAGGACGAGCACTTCTTCAT
CGTGGACCGGCTGAAGAGCCTGATCAAATACAAGGGCTACCAGGTAGCCCCAGCCGAACTGGAGAGCATC
CTGCTGCAACACCCCAACATCTTCGACGCCGGGGTCGCCGGCCTGCCCGACGACGATGCCGGCGAGCTGC
CCGCCGCAGTCGTCGTGCTGGAACACGGTAAAACCATGACCGAGAAGGAGATCGTGGACTATGTGGCCAG
CCAGGTTACAACCGCCAAGAAGCTGCGCGGTGGTGTTGTGTTCGTGGACGAGGTGCCTAAAGGACTGACC
GGCAAGTTGGACGCCCGCAAGATCCGCGAGATTCTCATTAAGGCCAAGAAGGGCGGCAAGATCGCCGTGT
AATAATTCTAGAGTCGGGGCGGCCGGCCGCTTCGAGCAGACATGATAAGATACATTGATGAGTTTGGACA
AACCACAACTAGAATGCAGTGAAAAAAATGCTTTATTTGTGAAATTTGTGATGCTATTGCTTTATTTGTA
ACCATTATAAGCTGCAATAAACAAGTTAACAACAACAATTGCATTCATTTTATGTTTCAGGTTCAGGGGG
AGGTGTGGGAGGTTTTTTAAAGCAAGTAAAACCTCTACAAATGTGGTAAAATCGATAAGGATCCGTCGAC
CGATGCCCTTGAGAGCCTTCAACCCAGTCAGCTCCTTCCGGTGGGCGCGGGGCATGACTATCGTCGCCGC
ACTTATGACTGTCTTCTTTATCATGCAACTCGTAGGACAGGTGCCGGCAGCGCTCTTCCGCTTCCTCGCT
CACTGACTCGCTGCGCTCGGTCGTTCGGCTGCGGCGAGCGGTATCAGCTCACTCAAAGGCGGTAATACGG
TTATCCACAGAATCAGGGGATAACGCAGGAAAGAACATGTGAGCAAAAGGCCAGCAAAAGGCCAGGAACC
GTAAAAAGGCCGCGTTGCTGGCGTTTTTCCATAGGCTCCGCCCCCCTGACGAGCATCACAAAAATCGACG
CTCAAGTCAGAGGTGGCGAAACCCGACAGGACTATAAAGATACCAGGCGTTTCCCCCTGGAAGCTCCCTC
GTGCGCTCTCCTGTTCCGACCCTGCCGCTTACCGGATACCTGTCCGCCTTTCTCCCTTCGGGAAGCGTGG
CGCTTTCTCATAGCTCACGCTGTAGGTATCTCAGTTCGGTGTAGGTCGTTCGCTCCAAGCTGGGCTGTGT
GCACGAACCCCCCGTTCAGCCCGACCGCTGCGCCTTATCCGGTAACTATCGTCTTGAGTCCAACCCGGTA
AGACACGACTTATCGCCACTGGCAGCAGCCACTGGTAACAGGATTAGCAGAGCGAGGTATGTAGGCGGTG
CTACAGAGTTCTTGAAGTGGTGGCCTAACTACGGCTACACTAGAAGAACAGTATTTGGTATCTGCGCTCT
GCTGAAGCCAGTTACCTTCGGAAAAAGAGTTGGTAGCTCTTGATCCGGCAAACAAACCACCGCTGGTAGC
GGTGGTTTTTTTGTTTGCAAGCAGCAGATTACGCGCAGAAAAAAAGGATCTCAAGAAGATCCTTTGATCT
TTTCTACGGGGTCTGACGCTCAGTGGAACGAAAACTCACGTTAAGGGATTTTGGTCATGAGATTATCAAA
AAGGATCTTCACCTAGATCCTTTTAAATTAAAAATGAAGTTTTAAATCAATCTAAAGTATATATGAGTAA
ACTTGGTCTGACAGCGGCCGCAAATGCTAAACCACTGCAGTGGTTACCAGTGCTTGATCAGTGAGGCACC
GATCTCAGCGATCTGCCTATTTCGTTCGTCCATAGTGGCCTGACTCCCCGTCGTGTAGATCACTACGATT
CGTGAGGGCTTACCATCAGGCCCCAGCGCAGCAATGATGCCGCGAGAGCCGCGTTCACCGGCCCCCGATT
TGTCAGCAATGAACCAGCCAGCAGGGAGGGCCGAGCGAAGAAGTGGTCCTGCTACTTTGTCCGCCTCCAT
CCAGTCTATGAGCTGCTGTCGTGATGCTAGAGTAAGAAGTTCGCCAGTGAGTAGTTTCCGAAGAGTTGTG
GCCATTGCTACTGGCATCGTGGTATCACGCTCGTCGTTCGGTATGGCTTCGTTCAACTCTGGTTCCCAGC
GGTCAAGCCGGGTCACATGATCACCCATATTATGAAGAAATGCAGTCAGCTCCTTAGGGCCTCCGATCGT
TGTCAGAAGTAAGTTGGCCGCGGTGTTGTCGCTCATGGTAATGGCAGCACTACACAATTCTCTTACCGTC
ATGCCATCCGTAAGATGCTTTTCCGTGACCGGCGAGTACTCAACCAAGTCGTTTTGTGAGTAGTGTATAC
GGCGACCAAGCTGCTCTTGCCCGGCGTCTATACGGGACAACACCGCGCCACATAGCAGTACTTTGAAAGT
GCTCATCATCGGGAATCGTTCTTCGGGGCGGAAAGACTCAAGGATCTTGCCGCTATTGAGATCCAGTTCG
ATATAGCCCACTCTTGCACCCAGTTGATCTTCAGCATCTTTTACTTTCACCAGCGTTTCGGGGTGTGCAA
AAACAGGCAAGCAAAATGCCGCAAAGAAGGGAATGAGTGCGACACGAAAATGTTGGATGCTCATACTCGT
CCTTTTTCAATATTATTGAAGCATTTATCAGGGTTACTAGTACGTCTCTCAAGGATAAGTAAGTAATATT
AAGGTACGGGAGGTATTGGACAGGCCGCAATAAAATATCTTTATTTTCATTACATCTGTGTGTTGGTTTT
TTGTGTGAATCGATAGTACTAACATACGCTCTCCATCAAAACAAAACGAAACAAAACAAACTAGCAAAAT
AGGCTGTCCCCAGTGCAAGTGCAGGTGCCAGAACATTTCTCT
Features (pLannotate 1.2.2; 10 found; start..end, strand, type, name):
    316..347     +  promoter       minP: minimal TATA-box promoter with low basal activity
    380..2032    +  CDS            luciferase: firefly luciferase synthetic luc2 version of the luciferase gene
   2076..2197    -  polyA_signal   SV40 poly(A) signal: SV40 polyadenylation signal
   2220..2288    -  CDS            large T antigen (fragment): large T antigen from SV40 (simian virus 40)
   2304..2436    +  CDS            TcR (fragment): tetracycline efflux protein; tet; confers resistance to tetracycline
   2616..3204    -  rep_origin     ori: high-copy-number ColE1/pMB1/pBR322/pUC origin of replication
   3404..4264    -  CDS            AmpR: β-lactamase confers resistance to ampicillin, carbenicillin, and related antibiotics
   4265..4306    -  promoter       AmpR promoter (fragment): bla
   4369..4417    +  polyA_signal   poly(A) signal: synthetic polyadenylation signal
   4431..4522    +  misc_feature   pause site: RNA polymerase II transcriptional pause signal from the human α2 globin gene
