[The description below was written by a language model from this plasmid's Addgene catalogue record and pLannotate feature annotations shown in this document.]
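Description:
pGL4.23-CD69 CaRE2 (plus strand) is a firefly luciferase reporter plasmid built on the Promega pGL4.23 backbone and designed to test the enhancer activity of a human CD69 regulatory element in mammalian cells. It is maintained in E. coli through a high-copy ColE1/pUC-type origin of replication and selected with ampicillin via the β-lactamase (AmpR) gene. The short large T antigen and tetracycline-resistance matches in the feature table are partial fragments of backbone sequence rather than functional genes.

The insert is a 233 bp human sequence called CD69 CaRE2, recorded as a perfect match to the reference. It was derived from a synthetic gene fragment and cloned into a KpnI site that is retained on both sides. Because a single enzyme was used, the fragment could go in either way, and the name indicates that this version carries it in the plus-strand orientation. The insert itself is not annotated in the feature table, but the unannotated region upstream of the minimal promoter is consistent with its position.

Downstream lies minP, a minimal TATA-box promoter with low basal activity, followed by the synthetic luc2 luciferase coding sequence and an SV40 polyadenylation signal. A synthetic poly(A) signal and an RNA polymerase II transcriptional pause site from the human α2 globin gene sit upstream of the cloning region to reduce read-through transcription from the backbone and so lower background signal.

Because minP alone drives little expression, luciferase output reflects the ability of the cloned element to boost transcription. The plasmid therefore serves as a transfection-based assay for CD69 enhancer function, and the associated study concerned stimulation-responsive immune enhancers.
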