Addgene plasmid #91848: pGL4.23-CD69 CaRE2 (plus strand)
Purpose: Luciferase reporter for CD69 enhancer (IGI-P0625)
Depositing lab: Jacob Corn. Depositing organization: University of California, Berkeley. Publication: Discovery of stimulation-responsive immune enhancers with CRISPR activation. Simeonov DR, Gowen BG, Boontanrart M, Roth TL, Gagnon JD, Mumbach MR, Satpathy AT, Lee Y, Bray NL, Chan AY, Lituiev DS, Nguyen ML, Gate RE, Subramaniam M, Li Z, Woo JM, Mitros T, Ray GJ, Curie GL, Naddaf N, Chu JS, Ma H, Boyer E, Van Gool F, Huang H, Liu R, Tobin VR, Schumann K, Daly MJ, Farh KK, Ansel KM, Ye CJ, Greenleaf WJ, Anderson MS, Bluestone JA, Chang HY, Corn JE, Marson A. Nature. 2017 Sep 7;549(7670):111-115. doi: 10.1038/nature23875. Epub 2017 Aug 30. PubMed 28854172.
Backbone
  Vector backbone: pGL4.23
  Backbone manufacturer: Promega
  Backbone size w/o insert (bp): 4283
  Vector type: Mammalian Expression, Luciferase
Growth in bacteria
  Bacterial resistance: Ampicillin, 100 μg/mL
  Growth temperature: 37°C
  Growth strain: DH5alpha
  Copy number: High Copy
Gene/Insert
  Gene/Insert name: CD69 CaRE2 (plus strand)
  Species: H. sapiens (human)
  Insert size (bp): 233
  Mutation: Perfect match to reference sequence
  Entrez Gene: CD69 (a.k.a. AIM, BL-AC/P26, CLEC2C, EA1, GP32/28, MLR-3)
  Cloning method: Restriction Enzyme; 5′ cloning site KpnI (not destroyed); 3′ cloning site KpnI (not destroyed)
Terms and licenses: Academic/Nonprofit Terms; Industry Terms: Not Available to Industry
Depositor comments: Cloned from gBlock
How to cite: pGL4.23-CD69 CaRE2 (plus strand) was a gift from Jacob Corn (Addgene plasmid # 91848 ; http://n2t.net/addgene:91848 ; RRID:Addgene_91848)
